Addgene plasmid #19102: Dom34(265-386)
Depositing lab: SeWon Suh. Depositing organization: Seoul National University. Publication: Structural and functional insights into dom34, a key component of no-go mRNA decay. Lee HH, Kim YS, Kim KH, Heo I, Kim SK, Kim O, Kim HK, Yoon JY, Kim HS, Kim do J, Lee SJ, Yoon HJ, Kim SJ, Lee BG, Song HK, Kim VN, Park CM, Suh SW. Mol Cell. 2007 Sep 21. 27(6):938-50. 10.1016/j.molcel.2007.07.019 PubMed 17889667.
Backbone
  Vector backbone: pET28b(+)
  Backbone size w/o insert (bp): 5369
  Vector type: Bacterial Expression
Growth in bacteria
  Bacterial resistance: Kanamycin, 50 μg/mL
  Growth temperature: 37°C
  Growth strain: DH5alpha
  Copy number: High Copy
Gene/Insert
  Gene/Insert name: Protein DOM34 (alt name: Saccharomyces cerevisiae)
  Species: S. cerevisiae (budding yeast)
  Insert size (bp): 366
  Entrez Gene: DOM34 (a.k.a. YNL001W)
  Tag / fusion protein: C tag (C terminal on insert); N tag (N terminal on insert)
  Cloning method: Restriction Enzyme; 5′ cloning site NdeI (not destroyed); 3′ cloning site XhoI (not destroyed)
  Sequencing primers: 5′ t7
Terms and licenses: Academic/Nonprofit Terms; Industry Terms: Not Available to Industry
How to cite: Dom34(265-386) was a gift from SeWon Suh (Addgene plasmid # 19102 ; http://n2t.net/addgene:19102 ; RRID:Addgene_19102)
