[The description below was written by a language model from this plasmid's Addgene catalogue record.]
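Description:
Dom34(265-386) is a bacterial expression plasmid built on the pET28b(+) backbone (about 5.4 kb without insert) that carries a 366 bp fragment of the Saccharomyces cerevisiae DOM34 gene (YNL001W). As the name indicates, the fragment encodes residues 265–386 of the Dom34 protein, that is, a C-terminal portion rather than the full-length protein. The plasmid confers kanamycin resistance for selection in E. coli and is listed as high copy, with a standard cloning strain used for propagation.

The insert was placed between the NdeI and XhoI sites, both of which remain intact, so the fragment can be excised or exchanged. The record lists tags at both the N and C termini of the insert without naming them. In pET28-series vectors, cloning through NdeI and XhoI normally places the coding sequence in frame with a vector-encoded N-terminal His tag and thrombin cleavage site, and, if no stop codon is included, a C-terminal His tag, but the identity of the tags here is not stated explicitly. No feature table is supplied. Expression in pET vectors is generally driven by a T7 promoter under lac operator control, which requires a host strain supplying T7 RNA polymerase for induction; the listed T7 sequencing primer is consistent with this arrangement.

Dom34 is a key component of no-go mRNA decay, and the associated publication is a structural and functional study of the protein. This construct is therefore suited to recombinant production and affinity purification of an isolated Dom34 C-terminal fragment for biochemical or structural analysis.
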