>Addgene plasmid #19102 | Dom34(265-386) | addgene partial sequence | sequence record 24883 | T7 5'-TAATACGACTCACTATAGGG-3'
ATGNGGAAATTCCCNNTACACTAATTTTGTTTAACTTTAAGAAGGAGATATACCATGGGCAGNGGCCNCC
CTTTAGGNNCNTCACAGCAGCGGCCTGGTGCCGNGCGGCAGCCATATGAATCCACTGTNTGCTTCAAAGC
TGCAAGATACTAGAAATACTCCAAAGANATCATGGTGATGGATGAATTTTTGTTGCACTTTCAACNAGGA
TGATGATAAANCTTGGTATGGTGAGAAANAGGTANTTNANGCGGCTGAGNNTGGCNCAATTANNNATTTA
CNGTTAACAGANNAAGTTTNGCATTCAGACTATATTGCACNAAGAGAGGAATATTNGANACTGATGNNCT
CCGTATAGAGCANTGGAGGANNAGCNTTGNTATTANGTACTTNGCATTCNCTNGGAGAANAACTTGATCN
ATTGACNGGTATAGCCTGTATTCNAAAATACCCGCTCCCCGATCTTGATNAANACGATNGTGAGGAGCTC
GAGCACCACCACCACCACCACTGAGATCCGGCTGCTAACAAAANCCCGAAAGGANGCTGATTTGGCTGCT
GCCCGCCGCTGAGCAATAACTAGNANAACCTNCNTCGGGCCTCCAAACGNGTCNTGGCGCCGTCTTTNGC
CGNAAGGCGGAACTATANCCCCGATTGCGAACNANANCCGCCTGNNNAANNNNTTNTGCCCGGCGGNAGG
GTGNTACNCGCACNCGACGCTANANTTGGACACCGCCTACGNCGNCCTTTCGNTTCTTCCCTCCNTTTCG
CACGTTCGCGGNTTCCCGNAGNNTAAACGGGCNCCCTTAGGTCCATTATGTTNGGNCTCACCCNAAACTN
TAGNGAGTTCCNGTGGCTCCTGNGAGTTNCCTTATGNCCTTTAANG
